>Addgene plasmid #196713 | lenti-Cas9-sgHPRT1 | addgene full sequence | sequence record 388050 | Addgene NGS Result
GGGCCCGTTTAAACCCGCTGATCAGCCTCGACTGTGCCTTCTAGTTGCCAGCCATCTGTTGTTTGCCCCT
CCCCCGTGCCTTCCTTGACCCTGGAAGGTGCCACTCCCACTGTCCTTTCCTAATAAAATGAGGAAATTGC
ATCGCATTGTCTGAGTAGGTGTCATTCTATTCTGGGGGGTGGGGTGGGGCAGGACAGCAAGGGGGAGGAT
TGGGAAGACAATAGCAGGCATGCTGGGGATGCGGTGGGCTCTATGGCTTCTGAGGCGGAAAGAACCAGCT
GGGGCTCTAGGGGGTATCCCC
[124 nt withheld, positions 302-425]
C
[91 nt withheld, positions 427-517]
A
[49 nt withheld, positions 519-567]
CCTTTGACGTTGGAGTCCACGTTCTTT
[37 nt withheld, positions 595-631]
ACCCTATCTCGGTCTATTCTTTTGATTTATAAGGGATTTTGCCGATTTCGGCCTATTGGTTAAAAAATGA
GCTGATTTAACAAAAATTTAACGCGAATTAATTCTGTGGAATGTGTGTCAGTTAGGGTGTGGAAAGTCCC
CAGGCTCCCCAGCAGGCAGAAGTATGCAAAGCATGCATCTCAATTAGTCAGCAACCAGGTGTGGAAAGTC
CCCAGGCTCCCCAGCAGGCAGAAGTATGCAAAGCATGCATCTCAATTAGTCAGCAACCATAGTCCCGCCC
CTAACTCCGCCCATCCCGCCCCTAACTCCGCCCAGTTCCGCCCATTCTCCGCCCCATGGCTGACTAATTT
TTTTTATTTATGCAGAGGCCGAGGCCGCCTCTGCCTCTGAGCTATTCCAGAAGTAGTGAGGAGGCTTTTT
TGGAGGCCTAGGCTTTTGCAAAAAGCTCCCGGGAGCTTGTATATCCATTTTCGGATCTGATCAGCACGTG
TTGACAATTAATCATCGGCATAGTATATCGGCATAGTATAATACGACAAGGTGAGGAACTAAACCATGGC
CAAGTTGACCAGTGCCGTTCCGGTGCTCACCGCGCGCGACGTCGCCGGAGCGGTCGAGTTCTGGACCGAC
CGGCTCGGGTTCTCCCGGGACTTCGTGGAGGACGACTTCGCCGGTGTGGTCCGGGACGACGTGACCCTGT
TCATCAGCGCGGTCCAGGACCAGGTGGTGCCGGACAACACCCTGGCCTGGGTGTGGGTGCGCGGCCTGGA
CGAGCTGTACGCCGAGTGGTCGGAGGTCGTGTCCACGAACTTCCGGGACGCCTCCGGGCCGGCCATGACC
GAGATCGGCGAGCAGCCGTGGGGGCGGGAGTTCGCCCTGCGCGACCCGGCCGGCAACTGCGTGCACTTCG
TGGCCGAGGAGCAGGACTGACACGTGCTACGAGATTTCGATTCCACCGCCGCCTTCTATGAAAGGTTGGG
CTTCGGAATCGTTTTCCGGGACGCCGGCTGGATGATCCTCCAGCGCGGGGATCTCATGCTGGAGTTCTTC
GCCCACCCCAACTTGTTTATTGCAGCTTATAATGGTTACAAATAAAGCAATAGCATCACAAATTTCACAA
ATAAAGCATTTTTTTCACTGCATTCTAGTTGTGGTTTGTCCAAACTCATCAATGTATCTTATCATGTCTG
TATACCGTCGACCTCTAGCTAGAGCTTGGCGTAATCATGGTCATAGCTGTTTCCTGTGTGAAATTGTTAT
CCGCTCACAATTCCACACAACATACGAGCCGGAAGCATAAAGTGTAAAGCCTGGGGTGCCTAATGAGTGA
GCTAACTCACATTAATTGCGTTGCGCTCACTGCCCGCTTTCCAGTCGGGAAACCTGTCGTGCCAGCTGCA
TTAATGAATCGGCCAACGCGCGGGGAGAGGCGGTTTGCGTATTGGGCGCTCTTCCGCTTCCTCGCTCACT
GACTCGCTGCGCTCGGTCGTTCGGCTGCGGCGAGCGGTATCAGCTCACTCAAAGGCGGTAATACGGTTAT
CCACAGAATCAGGGGATAACGCAGGAAAGAACATGTGAGCAAAAGGCCAGCAAAAGGCCAGGAACCGTAA
AAAGGCCGCGTTGCTGGCGTTTTTCCATAGGCTCCGCCCCCCTGACGAGCATCACAAAAATCGACGCTCA
AGTCAGAGGTGGCGAAACCCGACAGGACTATAAAGATACCAGGCGTTTCCCCCTGGAAGCTCCCTCGTGC
GCTCTCCTGTTCCGACCCTGCCGCTTACCGGATACCTGTCCGCCTTTCTCCCTTCGGGAAGCGTGGCGCT
TTCTCATAGCTCACGCTGTAGGTATCTCAGTTCGGTGTAGGTCGTTCGCTCCAAGCTGGGCTGTGTGCAC
GAACCCCCCGTTCAGCCCGACCGCTGCGCCTTATCCGGTAACTATCGTCTTGAGTCCAACCCGGTAAGAC
ACGACTTATCGCCACTGGCAGCAGCCACTGGTAACAGGATTAGCAGAGCGAGGTATGTAGGCGGTGCTAC
AGAGTTCTTGAAGTGGTGGCCTAACTACGGCTACACTAGAAGAACAGTATTTGGTATCTGCGCTCTGCTG
AAGCCAGTTACCTTCGGAAAAAGAGTTGGTAGCTCTTGATCCGGCAAACAAACCACCGCTGGTAGCGGTG
GTTTTTTTGTTTGCAAGCAGCAGATTACGCGCAGAAAAAAAGGATCTCAAGAAGATCCTTTGATCTTTTC
TACGGGGTCTGACGCTCAGTGGAACGAAAACTCACGTTAAGGGATTTTGGTCATGAGATTATCAAAAAGG
ATCTTCACCTAGATCCTTTTAAATTAAAAATGAAGTTTTAAATCAATCTAAAGTATATATGAGTAAACTT
GGTCTGACAGTTACCAATGCTTAATCAGTGAGGCACCTATCTCAGCGATCTGTCTATTTCGTTCATCCAT
AGTTGCCTGACTCCCCGTCGTGTAGATAACTACGATACGGGAGGGCTTACCATCTGGCCCCAGTGCTGCA
ATGATACCGCGAGACCCACGCTCACCGGCTCCAGATTTATCAGCAATAAACCAGCCAGCCGGAAGGGCCG
AGCGCAGAAGTGGTCCTGCAACTTTATCCGCCTCCATCCAGTCTATTAATTGTTGCCGGGAAGCTAGAGT
AAGTAGTTCGCCAGTTAATAGTTTGCGCAACGTTGTTGCCATTGCTACAGGCATCGTGGTGTCACGCTCG
TCGTTTGGTATGGCTTCATTCAGCTCCGGTTCCCAACGATCAAGGCGAGTTACATGATCCCCCATGTTGT
GCAAAAAAGCGGTTAGCTCCTTCGGTCCTCCGATCGTTGTCAGAAGTAAGTTGGCCGCAGTGTTATCACT
CATGGTTATGGCAGCACTGCATAATTCTCTTACTGTCATGCCATCCGTAAGATGCTTTTCTGTGACTGGT
GAGTACTCAACCAAGTCATTCTGAGAATAGTGTATGCGGCGACCGAGTTGCTCTTGCCCGGCGTCAATAC
GGGATAATACCGCGCCACATAGCAGAACTTTAAAAGTGCTCATCATTGGAAAACGTTCTTCGGGGCGAAA
ACTCTCAAGGATCTTACCGCTGTTGAGATCCAGTTCGATGTAACCCACTCGTGCACCCAACTGATCTTCA
GCATCTTTTACTTTCACCAGCGTTTCTGGGTGAGCAAAAACAGGAAGGCAAAATGCCGCAAAAAAGGGAA
TAAGGGCGACACGGAAATGTTGAATACTCATACTCTTCCTTTTTCAATATTATTGAAGCATTTATCAGGG
TTATTGTCTCATGAGCGGATACATATTTGAATGTATTTAGAAAAATAAACAAATAGGGGTTCCGCGCACA
TTTCCCCGAAAAGTGCCACCTGACGTCGACGGATCGGGAGATCTCCCGATCCCCTATGGTGCACTCTCAG
TACAATCTGCTCTGATGCCGCATAGTTAAGCCAGTATCTGCTCCCTGCTTGTGTGTTGGAGGTCGCTGAG
TAGTGCGCGAGCAAAATTTAAGCTACAACAAGGCAAGGCTTGACCGACAATTGCATGAAGAATCTGCTTA
GGGTTAGGCGTTTTGCGCTGCTTCGCGATGTACGGGCCAGATATACGCGTTGACATTGATTATTGACTAG
TTATTAATAGTAATCAATTACGGGGTCATTAGTTCATAGCCCATATATGGAGTTCCGCGTTACATAACTT
ACGGTAAATGGCCCGCCTGGCTGACCGCCCAACGACCCCCGCCCATTGACGTCAATAATGACGTATGTTC
CCATAGTAACGCCAATAGGGACTTTCCATTGACGTCAATGGGTGGAGTATTTACGGTAAACTGCCCACTT
GGCAGTACATCAAGTGTATCATATGCCAAGTACGCCCCCTATTGACGTCAATGACGGTAAATGGCCCGCC
TGGCATTATGCCCAGTACATGACCTTATGGGACTTTCCTACTTGGCAGTACATCTACGTATTAGTCATCG
CTATTACCATGGTGATGCGGTTTTGGCAGTACATCAATGGGCGTGGATAGCGGTTTGACTCACGGGGATT
TCCAAGTCTCCACCCCATTGACGTCAATGGGAGTTTGTTTTGGCACCAAAATCAACGGGACTTTCCAAAA
TGTCGTAACAACTCCGCCCCATTGACGCAAATGGGCGGTAGGCGTGTACGGTGGGAGGTCTATATAAGCA
GCGCGTTTTGCCTGTACTGGGTCTCTCTGGTTAGACCAGATCTGAGCCTGGGAGCTCTCTGGCTAACTAG
GGAACCCACTGCTTAAGCCTCAATAAAGCTTGCCTTGAGTGCTTCAAGTAGTGTGTGCCCGTCTGTTGTG
TGACTCTGGTAACTAGAGATCCCTCAGACCCTTTTAGTCAGTGTGGAAAATCTCTAGCAGTGGCGCCCGA
ACAGGGACTTGAAAGCGAAAGGGAAACCAGAGGAGCTCTCTCGACGCAGGACTCGGCTTGCTGAAGCGCG
CACGGCAAGAGGCGAGGGGCGGCGACTGGTGAGTACGCCAAAAATTTTGACTAGCGGAGGCTAGAAGGAG
AGAGATGGGTGCGAGAGCGTCAGTATTAAGCGGGGGAGAATTAGATCGCGATGGGAAAAAATTCGGTTAA
GGCCAGGGGGAAAGAAAAAATATAAATTAAAACATATAGTATGGGCAAGCAGGGAGCTAGAACGATTCGC
AGTTAATCCTGGCCTGTTAGAAACATCAGAAGGCTGTAGACAAATACTGGGACAGCTACAACCATCCCTT
CAGACAGGATCAGAAGAACTTAGATCATTATATAATACAGTAGCAACCCTCTATTGTGTGCATCAAAGGA
TAGAGATAAAAGACACCAAGGAAGCTTTAGACAAGATAGAGGAAGAGCAAAACAAAAGTAAGACCACCGC
ACAGCAAGCGGCCGCTGATCTTCAGACCTGGAGGAGGAGATATGAGGGACAATTGGAGAAGTGAATTATA
TAAATATAAAGTAGTAAAAATTGAACCATTAGGAGTAGCACCCACCAAGGCAAAGAGAAGAGTGGTGCAG
AGAGAAAAAAGAGCAGTGGGAATAGGAGCTTTGTTCCTTGGGTTCTTGGGAGCAGCAGGAAGCACTATGG
GCGCAGCGTCAATGACGCTGACGGTACAGGCCAGACAATTATTGTCTGGTATAGTGCAGCAGCAGAACAA
TTTGCTGAGGGCTATTGAGGCGCAACAGCATCTGTTGCAACTCACAGTCTGGGGCATCAAGCAGCTCCAG
GCAAGAATCCTGGCTGTGGAAAGATACCTAAAGGATCAACAGCTCCTGGGGATTTGGGGTTGCTCTGGAA
AACTCATTTGCACCACTGCTGTGCCTTGGAATGCTAGTTGGAGTAATAAATCTCTGGAACAGATTTGGAA
TCACACGACCTGGATGGAGTGGGACAGAGAAATTAACAATTACACAAGCTTAATACACTCCTTAATTGAA
GAATCGCAAAACCAGCAAGAAAAGAATGAACAAGAATTATTGGAATTAGATAAATGGGCAAGTTTGTGGA
ATTGGTTTAACATAACAAATTGGCTGTGGTATATAAAATTATTCATAATGATAGTAGGAGGCTTGGTAGG
TTTAAGAATAGTTTTTGCTGTACTTTCTATAGTGAATAGAGTTAGGCAGGGATATTCACCATTATCGTTT
CAGACCCACCTCCCAACCCCGAGGGGACCCGACAGGCCCGAAGGAATAGAAGAAGAAGGTGGAGAGAGAG
ACAGAGACAGATCCATTCGATTAGTGAACGGATCGGCACTGCGTGCGCCAATTCTGCAGACAAATGGCAG
TATTCATCCACAATTTTAAAAGAAAAGGGGGGATTGGGGGGTACAGTGCAGGGGAAAGAATAGTAGACAT
AATAGCAACAGACATACAAACTAAAGAATTACAAAAACAAATTACAAAAATTCAAAATTTTCGGGTTTAT
TACAGGGACAGCAGAGATCCAGTTTGGTTAATTAGCTAGCTGCAAAGATGGATAAAGTTTTAAACAGAGA
GGAATCTTTGCAGCTAATGGACCTTCTAGGTCTTGAAAGGAGTGGGAATTGGCTCCGGTGCCCGTCAGTG
GGCAGAGCGCACATCGCCCACAGTCCCCGAGAAGTTGGGGGGAGGGGTCGGCAATTGAACCGGTGCCTAG
AGAAGGTGGCGCGGGGTAAACTGGGAAAGTGATGTCGTGTACTGGCTCCGCCTTTTTCCCGAGGGTGGGG
GAGAACCGTATATAAGTGCAGTAGTCGCCGTGAACGTTCTTTTTCGCAACGGGTTTGCCGCCAGAACACA
GGTAAGTGCCGTGTGTGGTTCCCGCGGGCCTGGCCTCTTTACGGGTTATGGCCCTTGCGTGCCTTGAATT
ACTTCCACCTGGCTGCAGTACGTGATTCTTGATCCCGAGCTTCGGGTTGGAAGTGGGTGGGAGAGTTCGA
GGCCTTGCGCTTAAGGAGCCCCTTCGCCTCGTGCTTGAGTTGAGGCCTGGCCTGGGCGCTGGGGCCGCCG
CGTGCGAATCTGGTGGCACCTTCGCGCCTGTCTCGCTGCTTTCGATAAGTCTCTAGCCATTTAAAATTTT
TGATGACCTGCTGCGACGCTTTTTTTCTGGCAAGATAGTCTTGTAAATGCGGGCCAAGATCTGCACACTG
GTATTTCGGTTTTTGGGGCCGCGGGCGGCGACGGGGCCCGTGCGTCCCAGCGCACATGTTCGGCGAGGCG
GGGCCTGCGAGCGCGGCCACCGAGAATCGGACGGGGGTAGTCTCAAGCTGGCCGGCCTGCTCTGGTGCCT
GGCCTCGCGCCGCCGTGTATCGCCCCGCCCTGGGCGGCAAGGCTGGCCCGGTCGGCACCAGTTGCGTGAG
CGGAAAGATGGCCGCTTCCCGGCCCTGCTGCAGGGAGCTCAAAATGGAGGACGCGGCGCTCGGGAGAGCG
GGCGGGTGAGTCACCCACACAAAGGAAAAGGGCCTTTCCGTCCTCAGCCGTCGCTTCATGTGACTCCACG
GAGTACCGGGCGCCGTCCAGGCACCTCGATTAGTTCTCGAGCTTTTGGAGTACGTCGTCTTTAGGTTGGG
GGGAGGGGTTTTATGCGATGGAGTTTCCCCACACTGAGTGGGTGGAGACTGAAGTTAGGCCAGCTTGGCA
CTTGATGTAATTCTCCTTGGAATTTGCCCTTTTTGAGTTTGGATCTTGGTTCATTCTCAAGCCTCAGACA
GTGGTTCAAAGTTTTTTTCTTCCATTTCAGGTGTCGTGACGTACGGCCACCATGAAAAGGCCGGCGGCCA
CGAAAAAGGCCGGCCAGGCAAAAAAGAAAAAGGACAAGAAGTACAGCATCGGCCTGGACATCGGCACCAA
CTCTGTGGGCTGGGCCGTGATCACCGACGAGTACAAGGTGCCCAGCAAGAAATTCAAGGTGCTGGGCAAC
ACCGACCGGCACAGCATCAAGAAGAACCTGATCGGAGCCCTGCTGTTCGACAGCGGCGAAACAGCCGAGG
CCACCCGGCTGAAGAGAACCGCCAGAAGAAGATACACCAGACGGAAGAACCGGATCTGCTATCTGCAAGA
GATCTTCAGCAACGAGATGGCCAAGGTGGACGACAGCTTCTTCCACAGACTGGAAGAGTCCTTCCTGGTG
GAAGAGGATAAGAAGCACGAGCGGCACCCCATCTTCGGCAACATCGTGGACGAGGTGGCCTACCACGAGA
AGTACCCCACCATCTACCACCTGAGAAAGAAACTGGTGGACAGCACCGACAAGGCCGACCTGCGGCTGAT
CTATCTGGCCCTGGCCCACATGATCAAGTTCCGGGGCCACTTCCTGATCGAGGGCGACCTGAACCCCGAC
AACAGCGACGTGGACAAGCTGTTCATCCAGCTGGTGCAGACCTACAACCAGCTGTTCGAGGAAAACCCCA
TCAACGCCAGCGGCGTGGACGCCAAGGCCATCCTGTCTGCCAGACTGAGCAAGAGCAGACGGCTGGAAAA
TCTGATCGCCCAGCTGCCCGGCGAGAAGAAGAATGGCCTGTTCGGAAACCTGATTGCCCTGAGCCTGGGC
CTGACCCCCAACTTCAAGAGCAACTTCGACCTGGCCGAGGATGCCAAACTGCAGCTGAGCAAGGACACCT
ACGACGACGACCTGGACAACCTGCTGGCCCAGATCGGCGACCAGTACGCCGACCTGTTTCTGGCCGCCAA
GAACCTGTCCGACGCCATCCTGCTGAGCGACATCCTGAGAGTGAACACCGAGATCACCAAGGCCCCCCTG
AGCGCCTCTATGATCAAGAGATACGACGAGCACCACCAGGACCTGACCCTGCTGAAAGCTCTCGTGCGGC
AGCAGCTGCCTGAGAAGTACAAAGAGATTTTCTTCGACCAGAGCAAGAACGGCTACGCCGGCTACATTGA
CGGCGGAGCCAGCCAGGAAGAGTTCTACAAGTTCATCAAGCCCATCCTGGAAAAGATGGACGGCACCGAG
GAACTGCTCGTGAAGCTGAACAGAGAGGACCTGCTGCGGAAGCAGCGGACCTTCGACAACGGCAGCATCC
CCCACCAGATCCACCTGGGAGAGCTGCACGCCATTCTGCGGCGGCAGGAAGATTTTTACCCATTCCTGAA
GGACAACCGGGAAAAGATCGAGAAGATCCTGACCTTCCGCATCCCCTACTACGTGGGCCCTCTGGCCAGG
GGAAACAGCAGATTCGCCTGGATGACCAGAAAGAGCGAGGAAACCATCACCCCCTGGAACTTCGAGGAAG
TGGTGGACAAGGGCGCTTCCGCCCAGAGCTTCATCGAGCGGATGACCAACTTCGATAAGAACCTGCCCAA
CGAGAAGGTGCTGCCCAAGCACAGCCTGCTGTACGAGTACTTCACCGTGTATAACGAGCTGACCAAAGTG
AAATACGTGACCGAGGGAATGAGAAAGCCCGCCTTCCTGAGCGGCGAGCAGAAAAAGGCCATCGTGGACC
TGCTGTTCAAGACCAACCGGAAAGTGACCGTGAAGCAGCTGAAAGAGGACTACTTCAAGAAAATCGAGTG
CTTCGACTCCGTGGAAATCTCCGGCGTGGAAGATCGGTTCAACGCCTCCCTGGGCACATACCACGATCTG
CTGAAAATTATCAAGGACAAGGACTTCCTGGACAATGAGGAAAACGAGGACATTCTGGAAGATATCGTGC
TGACCCTGACACTGTTTGAGGACAGAGAGATGATCGAGGAACGGCTGAAAACCTATGCCCACCTGTTCGA
CGACAAAGTGATGAAGCAGCTGAAGCGGCGGAGATACACCGGCTGGGGCAGGCTGAGCCGGAAGCTGATC
AACGGCATCCGGGACAAGCAGTCCGGCAAGACAATCCTGGATTTCCTGAAGTCCGACGGCTTCGCCAACA
GAAACTTCATGCAGCTGATCCACGACGACAGCCTGACCTTTAAAGAGGACATCCAGAAAGCCCAGGTGTC
CGGCCAGGGCGATAGCCTGCACGAGCACATTGCCAATCTGGCCGGCAGCCCCGCCATTAAGAAGGGCATC
CTGCAGACAGTGAAGGTGGTGGACGAGCTCGTGAAAGTGATGGGCCGGCACAAGCCCGAGAACATCGTGA
TCGAAATGGCCAGAGAGAACCAGACCACCCAGAAGGGACAGAAGAACAGCCGCGAGAGAATGAAGCGGAT
CGAAGAGGGCATCAAAGAGCTGGGCAGCCAGATCCTGAAAGAACACCCCGTGGAAAACACCCAGCTGCAG
AACGAGAAGCTGTACCTGTACTACCTGCAGAATGGGCGGGATATGTACGTGGACCAGGAACTGGACATCA
ACCGGCTGTCCGACTACGATGTGGACCATATCGTGCCTCAGAGCTTTCTGAAGGACGACTCCATCGACAA
CAAGGTGCTGACCAGAAGCGACAAGAACCGGGGCAAGAGCGACAACGTGCCCTCCGAAGAGGTCGTGAAG
AAGATGAAGAACTACTGGCGGCAGCTGCTGAACGCCAAGCTGATTACCCAGAGAAAGTTCGACAATCTGA
CCAAGGCCGAGAGAGGCGGCCTGAGCGAACTGGATAAGGCCGGCTTCATCAAGAGACAGCTGGTGGAAAC
CCGGCAGATCACAAAGCACGTGGCACAGATCCTGGACTCCCGGATGAACACTAAGTACGACGAGAATGAC
AAGCTGATCCGGGAAGTGAAAGTGATCACCCTGAAGTCCAAGCTGGTGTCCGATTTCCGGAAGGATTTCC
AGTTTTACAAAGTGCGCGAGATCAACAACTACCACCACGCCCACGACGCCTACCTGAACGCCGTCGTGGG
AACCGCCCTGATCAAAAAGTACCCTAAGCTGGAAAGCGAGTTCGTGTACGGCGACTACAAGGTGTACGAC
GTGCGGAAGATGATCGCCAAGAGCGAGCAGGAAATCGGCAAGGCTACCGCCAAGTACTTCTTCTACAGCA
ACATCATGAACTTTTTCAAGACCGAGATTACCCTGGCCAACGGCGAGATCCGGAAGCGGCCTCTGATCGA
GACAAACGGCGAAACCGGGGAGATCGTGTGGGATAAGGGCCGGGATTTTGCCACCGTGCGGAAAGTGCTG
AGCATGCCCCAAGTGAATATCGTGAAAAAGACCGAGGTGCAGACAGGCGGCTTCAGCAAAGAGTCTATCC
TGCCCAAGAGGAACAGCGATAAGCTGATCGCCAGAAAGAAGGACTGGGACCCTAAGAAGTACGGCGGCTT
CGACAGCCCCACCGTGGCCTATTCTGTGCTGGTGGTGGCCAAAGTGGAAAAGGGCAAGTCCAAGAAACTG
AAGAGTGTGAAAGAGCTACTGGGGATCACCATCATGGAAAGAAGCAGCTTCGAGAAGAATCCCATCGACT
TTCTGGAAGCCAAGGGCTACAAAGAAGTGAAAAAGGACCTGATCATCAAGCTGCCTAAGTACTCCCTGTT
CGAGCTGGAAAACGGCCGGAAGAGAATGCTGGCCTCTGCCGGCGAACTGCAGAAGGGAAACGAACTGGCC
CTGCCCTCCAAATATGTGAACTTCCTGTACCTGGCCAGCCACTATGAGAAGCTGAAGGGCTCCCCCGAGG
ATAATGAGCAGAAACAGCTGTTTGTGGAACAGCACAAGCACTACCTGGACGAGATCATCGAGCAGATCAG
CGAGTTCTCCAAGAGAGTGATCCTGGCCGACGCTAATCTGGACAAAGTGCTGTCCGCCTACAACAAGCAC
CGGGATAAGCCCATCAGAGAGCAGGCCGAGAATATCATCCACCTGTTTACCCTGACCAATCTGGGAGCCC
CTGCCGCCTTCAAGTACTTTGACACCACCATCGACCGGAAGAGGTACACCAGCACCAAAGAGGTGCTGGA
CGCCACCCTGATCCACCAGAGCATCACCGGCCTGTACGAGACACGGATCGACCTGTCTCAGCTGGGAGGC
GACAGCGGACCTAAGAAAAAGAGGAAGGTGGCGGCCGCTGGATCCGGCAGTGGAGAGGGCAGAGGAAGTC
TGCTAACATGCGGTGACGTCGAGGAGAATCCTGGCCCAATGGCCAAGCCTTTGTCTCAAGAAGAATCCAC
CCTCATTGAAAGAGCAACGGCTACAATCAACAGCATCCCCATCTCTGAAGACTACAGCGTCGCCAGCGCA
GCTCTCTCTAGCGACGGCCGCATCTTCACTGGTGTCAATGTATATCATTTTACTGGGGGACCTTGTGCAG
AACTCGTGGTGCTGGGCACTGCTGCTGCTGCGGCAGCTGGCAACCTGACTTGTATCGTCGCGATCGGAAA
TGAGAACAGGGGCATCTTGAGCCCCTGCGGACGGTGCCGACAGGTGCTTCTCGATCTGCATCCTGGGATC
AAAGCCATAGTGAAGGACAGTGATGGACAGCCGACGGCAGTTGGGATTCGTGAATTGCTGCCCTCTGGTT
ATGTGTGGGAGGGCTAAGATATCTAGATTATCGGTAATTTCCCATGATTCCTTCATATTTGCATATACGA
TACAAGGCTGTTAGAGAGATAATTAGAATTAATTTGACTGTAAACACAAAGATATTAGTACAAAATACGT
GACGTAGAAAGTAATAATTTCTTGGGTAGTTTGCAGTTTTAAAATTATGTTTTAAAATGGACTATCATAT
GCTTACCGTAACTTGAAAGTATTTCGATTTCTTGGCTTTATATATCTTGTGGAAAGGACGAAACACCGAT
GTGATGAAGGAGATGGGGTTTTAGAGCTAGAAATAGCAAGTTAAAATAAGGCTAGTCCGTTATCAACTTG
AAAAAGTGGCACCGAGTCGGTGCTTTTTTCTAGAATTCGATATCAAGCTTATCGGTAATCAACCTCTGGA
TTACAAAATTTGTGAAAGATTGACTGGTATTCTTAACTATGTTGCTCCTTTTACGCTATGTGGATACGCT
GCTTTAATGCCTTTGTATCATGCTATTGCTTCCCGTATGGCTTTCATTTTCTCCTCCTTGTATAAATCCT
GGTTGCTGTCTCTTTATGAGGAGTTGTGGCCCGTTGTCAGGCAACGTGGCGTGGTGTGCACTGTGTTTGC
TGACGCAACCCCCACTGGTTGGGGCATTGCCACCACCTGTCAGCTCCTTTCCGGGACTTTCGCTTTCCCC
CTCCCTATTGCCACGGCGGAACTCATCGCCGCCTGCCTTGCCCGCTGCTGGACAGGGGCTCGGCTGTTGG
GCACTGACAATTCCGTGGTGTTGTCGGGGAAATCATCGTCCTTTCCTTGGCTGCTCGCCTGTGTTGCCAC
CTGGATTCTGCGCGGGACGTCCTTCTGCTACGTCCCTTCGGCCCTCAATCCAGCGGACCTTCCTTCCCGC
GGCCTGCTGCCGGCTCTGCGGCCTCTTCCGCGTCTTCGCCTTCGCCCTCAGACGAGTCGGATCTCCCTTT
GGGCCGCCTCCCCGCATCGATACCGTCGACCTCGAGACCTAGAAAAACATGGAGCAATCACAAGTAGCAA
TACAGCAGCTACCAATGCTGATTGTGCCTGGCTAGAAGCACAAGAGGAGGAGGAGGTGGGTTTTCCAGTC
ACACCTCAGGTACCTTTAAGACCAATGACTTACAAGGCAGCTGTAGATCTTAGCCACTTTTTAAAAGAAA
AGGGGGGACTGGAAGGGCTAATTCACTCCCAACGAAGACAAGATATCCTTGATCTGTGGATCTACCACAC
ACAAGGCTACTTCCCTGATTGGCAGAACTACACACCAGGGCCAGGGATCAGATATCCACTGACCTTTGGA
TGGTGCTACAAGCTAGTACCAGTTGAGCAAGAGAAGGTAGAAGAAGCCAATGAAGGAGAGAACACCCGCT
TGTTACACCCTGTGAGCCTGCATGGGATGGATGACCCGGAGAGAGAAGTATTAGAGTGGAGGTTTGACAG
CCGCCTAGCATTTCATCACATGGCCCGAGAGCTGCATCCGGACTGTACTGGGTCTCTCTGGTTAGACCAG
ATCTGAGCCTGGGAGCTCTCTGGCTAACTAGGGAACCCACTGCTTAAGCCTCAATAAAGCTTGCCTTGAG
TGCTTCAAGTAGTGTGTGCCCGTCTGTTGTGTGACTCTGGTAACTAGAGATCCCTCAGACCCTTTTAGTC
AGTGTGGAAAATCTCTAGCA
Features (pLannotate 1.2.2; 36 found; start..end, strand, type, name):
     32..256     +  polyA_signal   bGH poly(A) signal: bovine growth hormone polyadenylation signal
    260..281     +  promoter       SV40 promoter (fragment): SV40 enhancer and early promoter
    302..730     +  rep_origin     f1 ori (sequence partly withheld): f1 bacteriophage origin of replication; arrow indicates direction of (+) strand synthesis
    744..1073    +  promoter       SV40 promoter: SV40 enhancer and early promoter
   1121..1168    +  promoter       EM7 promoter: synthetic bacterial promoter&nbsp
   1187..1561    +  CDS            BleoR: antibiotic-binding protein; Sh ble from Streptoalloteichus hindustanus; confers resistance to bleomycin, phleomycin, and Zeocin™
   1571..1696    +  CDS            ble (fragment): BLE_KLEPN - Experimental evidence at protein level: Swiss-Prot protein existence level 1. Binding protein with a strong affinity to the bleomycin family of antibiotics. Binds to CL990; an antimitotic-antibiotic compound. From Klebsiella pneumoniae.
   1691..1812    +  polyA_signal   SV40 poly(A) signal: SV40 polyadenylation signal
   1883..1905    -  protein_bind   lac operator (fragment): The lac repressor binds to the lac operator to inhibit transcription in E. coli. This inhibition can be relieved by adding lactose or isopropyl-β-D-thiogalactopyranoside (IPTG). lac repressor encoded by lacI
   1909..1939    -  promoter       lac promoter: promoter for the E. coli lac operon
   1954..1975    -  protein_bind   CAP binding site: CAP binding activates transcription in the presence of cAMP. E. coli catabolite activator protein
   1988..2080    -  CDS            lacI (fragment): lac repressor; lacI; The lac repressor binds to the lac operator to inhibit transcription in E. coli. This inhibition can be relieved by adding lactose or isopropyl-β-D-thiogalactopyranoside (IPTG).
   2263..2851    -  rep_origin     ori: high-copy-number ColE1/pMB1/pBR322/pUC origin of replication
   3022..3882    -  CDS            AmpR: β-lactamase; bla; confers resistance to ampicillin, carbenicillin, and related antibiotics
   3883..3987    -  promoter       AmpR promoter: bla
   4046..4098    -  misc_feature   bom (fragment): basis of mobility region from pBR322
   4253..4632    +  enhancer       CMV enhancer: human cytomegalovirus immediate early enhancer
   4633..4832    +  promoter       CMV promoter: human cytomegalovirus (CMV) immediate early promoter
   4850..5030    +  LTR            5' LTR (truncated): truncated 5' long terminal repeat (LTR) from HIV-1
   5077..5202    +  misc_feature   HIV-1 Ψ: packaging signal of human immunodeficiency virus type 1
   5186..5549    +  CDS            HIV-1 gag (fragment): gag protein from human immunodeficiency virus 1; gag
   5695..5928    +  misc_feature   RRE: The Rev response element (RRE) of HIV-1 allows for Rev-dependent mRNA export from the nucleus to the cytoplasm.
   6305..6405    +  CDS            Rev (fragment): human immunodeficiency virus 1 (HIV-1) Rev protein; rev; enhances nuclear export of unspliced and incompletely spliced viral mRNAs
   6455..6572    +  misc_feature   cPPT/CTS: central polypurine tract and central termination sequence of HIV-1
   6629..6695    +  CDS            small t antigen (fragment): SV40 (simian virus 40) small t antigen
   6702..7880    +  promoter       EF-1α promoter: strong constitutive promoter for human elongation factor EF-1α
   7896..7943    +  CDS            nucleoplasmin NLS: bipartite nuclear localization signal from nucleoplasmin
   7944..9545    +  CDS            Cas9(N): N-terminal portion of Streptococcus pyogenes Cas9 (Zetsche et al., 2015)
   9546..12044   +  CDS            Cas9(C): C-terminal portion of Streptococcus pyogenes Cas9 (Zetsche et al., 2015)
  12150..12548   +  CDS            BSD: blasticidin S deaminase; Aspergillus terreus BSD; confers resistance to blasticidin
  12568..12800   +  promoter       U6 promoter: RNA polymerase III promoter for human U6 snRNA
  12829..12904   +  misc_RNA       gRNA scaffold: guide RNA scaffold for the Streptococcus pyogenes CRISPR/Cas9 system
  12914..12935   +  misc_feature   MCS (fragment): pBluescript multiple cloning site
  12938..13526   +  misc_feature   WPRE: woodchuck hepatitis virus posttranscriptional regulatory element
  13463..14044   +  CDS            nef (fragment): NEF_HV1H2 - Experimental evidence at protein level: Swiss-Prot protein existence level 1. Extracellular Nef protein targets CD4(+) T-lymphocytes for apoptosis by interacting with CXCR4 surface receptors. From Human immunodeficiency virus type 1 group M subtype B (isolate HXB2) (HIV-1).
  14051..14231   +  LTR            5' LTR (truncated): truncated 5' long terminal repeat (LTR) from HIV-1
