[The description below was written by a language model from this plasmid's Addgene catalogue record and pLannotate feature annotations shown in this document.]
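Description:
lenti-Cas9-sgHPRT1 is an all-in-one lentiviral CRISPR knockout vector of about 14.2 kb, built on the lenti dCas9-VP64_Blast backbone. It is propagated in E. coli through a high-copy pUC-type origin with ampicillin resistance. The backbone also carries an f1 origin and an SV40/EM7-driven bleomycin/Zeocin resistance cassette outside the viral region. The transfer cassette has a CMV enhancer/promoter fused to a truncated HIV-1 5' LTR, so genomic RNA is made in packaging cells. This is followed by the Ψ packaging signal, a gag fragment, the RRE for Rev-dependent export and the cPPT/CTS. A WPRE and a second truncated LTR, annotated by the software as a 5' LTR but positioned as the 3' LTR, close the provirus, with a bGH polyadenylation signal downstream.

Within the provirus, the EF-1α promoter drives wild-type Streptococcus pyogenes Cas9, which the annotation splits into N- and C-terminal portions that are contiguous. Cas9 carries an N-terminal nucleoplasmin NLS and, per the catalogue entry, a C-terminal SV40 NLS. According to the insert name, it is linked through a T2A peptide to blasticidin S deaminase, so nuclease and blasticidin resistance come from one transcript; the T2A and SV40 NLS are not annotated separately in the feature table. Downstream, a human U6 promoter expresses a guide against HPRT1 fused to the standard SpCas9 scaffold.

Loss of HPRT1 makes cells resistant to 6-thioguanine. Transduced cells can therefore be selected with blasticidin, and those that have actually undergone editing can be enriched or scored with 6-TG. This makes the construct useful as a functional test or positive control for Cas9 editing competence, for example in CRISPR screening work.
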