Addgene plasmid #196713: lenti-Cas9-sgHPRT1
Purpose: CRISPR-KO. WT-SpCas9 and sgRNA targeting HPRT1. Editing-competent cells can be selected with 6-TG
Depositing lab: Bernhard Schmierer. Depositing organization: Karolinska Institutet. Publication: CRISPR/Cas9 screening using unique molecular identifiers. Schmierer B, Botla SK, Zhang J, Turunen M, Kivioja T, Taipale J. Mol Syst Biol. 2017 Oct 9;13(10):945. doi: 10.15252/msb.20177834. PubMed 28993443.
Backbone
  Vector backbone: lenti dCas9-VP64_Blast (#61425)
  Backbone manufacturer: Feng Zhang Lab
  Vector type: Lentiviral, CRISPR
  Selectable markers: Blasticidin
Growth in bacteria
  Bacterial resistance: Ampicillin, 100 μg/mL
  Growth temperature: 30°C
  Growth strain: NEB Stable
  Copy number: Unknown
Gene/Insert
  Gene/Insert name: Cas9-T2A-BSD-U6-sgHPRT1
  gRNA/shRNA sequence: ATGTGATGAAGGAGATGGG
  Species: S. pyogenes
  Promoter: EF1a/hU6
  Tag / fusion protein: Nucleoplasmin NLS (N terminal on insert); SV40 NLS (C terminal on insert)
  Cloning method: Unknown
Terms and licenses: Academic/Nonprofit Terms; Industry Terms: Not Available to Industry
How to cite: lenti-Cas9-sgHPRT1 was a gift from Bernhard Schmierer (Addgene plasmid # 196713 ; http://n2t.net/addgene:196713 ; RRID:Addgene_196713)
